>Addgene plasmid #124094 | pcDNA3.1-Orange_CaMBI_110 | addgene full sequence | sequence record 240525 | Addgene NGS Result
GACGGATCGGGAGATCAATTCTGCAGGAATCTAGTTATTAATAGTAATCAATTACGGGGTCATTAGTTCA
TAGCCCATATATGGAGTTCCGCGTTACATAACTTACGGTAAATGGCCCGCCTGGCTGACCGCCCAACGAC
CCCCGCCCATTGACGTCAATAATGACGTATGTTCCCATAGTAACGCCAATAGGGACTTTCCATTGACGTC
AATGGGTGGAGTATTTACGGTAAACTGCCCACTTGGCAGTACATCAAGTGTATCATATGCCAAGTACGCC
CCCTATTGACGTCAATGACGGTAAATGGCCCGCCTGGCATTATGCCCAGTACATGACCTTATGGGACTTT
CCTACTTGGCAGTACATCTACGTATTAGTCATCGCTATTACCATGGTCGAGGTGAGCCCCACGTTCTGCT
TCACTCTCCCCATCTCCCCCCCCCTCCCCACCCCCAATTTTGTATTTATTTATTTTTTAATTATTTTGTG
CAGCGATGGGGGCGGGGGGGGGGGGGGGGCGCGCCRGGSGGGGSGGGGSGGGGSGRGGGGSGGGGSGGGG
CGRGGCGGAGAGGTGCGGCGGCAGCCAATCAGAGCGGCGCGCTCCGAAAGTTTCCTTTTATGGCGAGGCG
GCGGCGGCGGCGGCCCTATAAAAAGCGAAGCGCGCGGCGGGCGGGAGTCGCTGCGCGCTGCCTTCGCCCC
GTGCCCCGCTCCGCCGCCGCCTCGCGCCGCCCGCCCCGGCTCTGACTGACCGCGTTACTCCCACAGGTGA
GCGGGCGGGACGGCCCTTCTCCTCCGGGCTGTAATTAGCGCTTGGTTTAATGACGGCTTGTTTCTTTTCT
GTGGCTGCGTGAAAGCCTTGAGGGGCTCCGGGAGGGCCCTTTGTGCGGGGGGAGCGGCTCGGGGGGTGCG
TGCGTGTGTGTGTGCGTGGGGAGCGCCGCGTGCGGCTCCGCGCTGCCCGGCGGCTGTGAGCGCTGCGGGC
GCGGCGCGGGGCTTTGTGCGCTCCGCAGTGTGCGCGAGGGGAGCGCGGCCGGGGGCGGTGCCCCGCGGTG
CGGGGGGGGCTGCGAGGGGAACAAAGGCTGCGTGCGGGGTGTGTGCGTGGGGGGGTGAGCAGGGGGTGTG
GGCGCGTCGGTCGGGCTGCAACCCCCCCTGCACCCCCCTCCCCGAGTTGCTGAGCACGGCCCGGCTTCGG
GTGCGGGGCTCCGTACGGGGCGTGGCGCGGGGCTCGCCGTGCCGGGCGGGGGGTGGCGGCAGGTGGGGGT
GCCGGGCGGGGCGGGGCCGCCTCGGGCCGGGGRGGGCTCGGGGGAGGGGCGCGGCGGCCCCCGGAGCGCC
GGCGGCTGTCGAGGCGCGGCGAGCCGCAGCCATTGCCTTTTATGGTAATCGTGCGAGAGGGCGCAGGGAC
TTCCTTTGTCCCAAATCTGTGCGGAGCCGAAATCTGGGAGGCGCCGCCGCACCCCCTCTAGCGGGCGCGG
GGCGAAGCGGTGCGGCGCCGGCAGGAAGGAAATGGGCGGGGAGGGCCTTCGTGCGTCGCCGCGCCGCCGT
CCCCTTCTCCCTCTCCAGCCTCGGGGCTGTCCGCGGGGGGACGGCTGCCTTCGGGGGGGACGGGGCAGGG
CGGGGTTCGGCTTCTGGCGTGTGACCGGCGGCTCTAGAGCCTCTGCTAACCATGTTCATGCCTTCTTCTT
TTTCCTACAGCTCCTGGGCAACGTGCTGGTTATTGTGCTGTCTCATCATTTTGGCAAAGAATTGATTTGA
TACCGCGGGCCCGGGATCAGCTTGGTACCGCCACCATGGTGAGCAAGGGCGAGGAGCTGATCAAGGAGAA
CATGAGAAGCAAGCTGTACCTGGAAGGCAGCGTGAACGGCCACCAGTTCAAGTGCACCCACGAAGGGGAG
GGCAAGCCCTACGAGGGCAAGCAGACCAACAGGATCAAGGTGGTGGAGGGAGGCCCCCTGCCGTTCGCAT
TCGACATCCTGGCCACCCACTTTATGTACGGGAGCAAGGTGTTCATCAAGTACCCCGCCGACCTCCCCGA
TTATTTTAAGCAGTCCTTCCCTGAGGGCTTCACATGGGAGAGAGTCATGGTGTTCGAAGACGGGGGCGTG
CTGACCGCCACCCAGGACACCAGCCTCCAGGACGGCGAGCTCATCTACAACGTCAAGGTCAGAGGGGTGA
ACTTCCCAGCCAACGGCCCCGTGATGCAGAAGAAAACACTGGGCTGGGAGCCCAGCACCGAGACCATGTA
CCCCGCTGACGGCGGCCTGGAAGGCAGATGCGACAAGGCCCTGAAGCTCGTGGGCGGGGGCCACCTGCAC
GTCAACTTCAAGACCACATACAAGTCCAAGAAACCCGTGAAGATGCCCGGCGTCCACTACGTGGACCGCA
GACTGGAAAGAATCAAGGAGGCCGACAACGAGACCTACGTCGAGCAGTACGAGCACGCTGTGGCCAGATA
CTCCAACCTGGGCGGAGGCTTCACACTCGAAGATTTCGTTGGGGACTGGCGACAGACAGCCGGCTACAAC
CTGGACCAAGTCCTTGAACAGGGAGGTGTGTCCAGTTTGTTTCAGAATCTCGGGGTGTCCGTAACTCCGA
TCCAAAGGATTGTCCTGAGCGGTGAAAATGGGCTGAAGATCGACATCCATGTCATCATCCCGTATGAAGG
TCTGAGCGGCGACCAAATGGGCCAGATCGAAAAAATTTTTAAGGTGGTGTACCCTGTGGATGATCATCAC
TTTAAGGTGATCCTGCACTATGGCACACTGGTAATCGACGGGGTTACGCCGAACATGATCGACTATTTCG
GACGGCCGTATGAAGGCATCGCCGTGTTCGACGGCAAAAAGATCACTGTAACAGGGACCCTGATTATGCA
TGACCAACTGACAGAAGAGCAGATTGCAGAGTTCAAAGAAGCCTTCTCATTATTCGACAAGGATGGGGAC
GGCACCATCACCACAAAGGAACTTGGCACCGTTATGAGGTCGCTTGGACAAAACCCAACGGAAGCAGAAT
TGCAGGATATGATCAATGAAGTCGATGCTGATGGCAATGGAACGATTTACTTTCCTGAATTTCTTACTAT
GATGGCTAGAAAAATGAAGGACACAGACAGCGAAGAGGAAATCCGAGAAGCATTCCGTGTTTTTGACAAG
GATGGGAACGGCTACATCAGCGCTGCTCAGTTACGTCACGTCATGACAAACCTCGGGGAGAAGTTAACAG
ATGAAGAAGTTGATGAAATGATAAGGGAAGCAGATATCGATGGTGATGGCCAAGTAAACTATGAAGAGTT
TGTACAAATGATGACAGCAAAGGGTGGCGGGTCAAAGAGGCGCTGGAAGAAAAACTTCATTGCCGTCAGC
GCTGCCAACCGGTTCAAGAAGATCTCCAGCTCCGGGGCACTGGAGCTCTGGAACGGCAACAAAATTATCG
ACGAGCGCCTGATCAACCCCGACGGCTCCCTGCTGTTCCGAGTAACCATCAACGGAGTGACCGGCTGGCG
GCTGTGCGAACGCATTCTGGCGAGGCACGAACTCATTAAAGAAAATATGCGGTCCAAGCTCTATCTCGAG
GGAAGTGTGAATGGTCATCAATTTAAGTGTACTCATGAGGGCGAAGGTAAACCTTACGAAGGAAAGCAAA
CGAATCGAATAAAGGTCGTGGAAGGCGGACCGCTCCCTTTTGCCTTCGATATTCTGGCTACACATTTCAT
GTATGGATCTAAAGTCTTTATTAAGTATCCTGCGGATCTGCCAGACTACTTTAAGCAGAGCTTTCCAGAA
GGATTTACTTGGGAACGAGTGATGGTCTTTGAGGATGGAGGTGTCCTCACAGCTACGCAAGATACTTCCC
TTCAAGATGGAGAACTGATTTACAACGTGAAAGTGCGCGGTGTCAATTTTCCTGCAAATGGTCCAGTCAT
GCAAAAGAAGACCCTCGGATGGGAACCTTCTACAGAAACAATGTATCCTGCAGATGGAGGTCTCGAGGGT
CGGTGTGATAAGGCTCTTAAACTGGTCGGAGGAGGTCATCTCCATGTGAATTTCAAAACTACCTATAAAA
GCAAAAAGCCTGTCAAAATGCCAGGTGTACATTATGTCGATCGACGGCTCGAGCGGATAAAGGAAGCTGA
TAATGAAACGTATGTGGAACAGTATGAACATGCCGTCGCACGGTATAGTAATCTCGGTGGCGGAATGGAT
GAACTCTATAAGTAATGAATTCTGCAGATATCCAGCACAGTGGCGGCCGCTCGAGGTCACCCATTCGAAC
AAAAACTCATCTCAGAAGAGGATCTGAATATGCATACCGGTCATCATCACCATCACCATTGAGTTTAAAC
CCGCTGATCAGCCTCGACTGTGCCTTCTAGTTGCCAGCCATCTGTTGTTTGCCCCTCCCCCGTGCCTTCC
TTGACCCTGGAAGGTGCCACTCCCACTGTCCTTTCCTAATAAAATGAGGAAATTGCATCGCATTGTCTGA
GTAGGTGTCATTCTATTCTGGGGGGTGGGGTGGGGCAGGACAGCAAGGGGGAGGATTGGGAAGACAATAG
CAGGCATGCTGGGGATGCGGTGGGCTCTATGGCTTCTGAGGCGGAAAGAACCAGCTGGGGCTCTAGGGGG
TATCCCC
[124 nt withheld, positions 4628-4751]
C
[91 nt withheld, positions 4753-4843]
A
[49 nt withheld, positions 4845-4893]
CCTTTGACGTTGGAGTCCACGTTCTTT
[37 nt withheld, positions 4921-4957]
ACCCTATCTCGGTCTATTCTTTTGATTTATAAGGGATTTTGCCGATTTCGGCCTATTGGTTAAAAAATGA
GCTGATTTAACAAAAATTTAACGCGAATTAATTCTGTGGAATGTGTGTCAGTTAGGGTGTGGAAAGTCCC
CAGGCTCCCCAGCAGGCAGAAGTATGCAAAGCATGCATCTCAATTAGTCAGCAACCAGGTGTGGAAAGTC
CCCAGGCTCCCCAGCAGGCAGAAGTATGCAAAGCATGCATCTCAATTAGTCAGCAACCATAGTCCCGCCC
CTAACTCCGCCCATCCCGCCCCTAACTCCGCCCAGTTCCGCCCATTCTCCGCCCCATGGCTGACTAATTT
TTTTTATTTATGCAGAGGCCGAGGCCGCCTCTGCCTCTGAGCTATTCCAGAAGTAGTGAGGAGGCTTTTT
TGGAGGCCTAGGCTTTTGCAAAAAGCTCCCGGGAGCTTGTATATCCATTTTCGGATCTGATCAAGAGACA
GGATGAGGATCGTTTCGCATGATTGAACAAGATGGATTGCACGCAGGTTCTCCGGCCGCTTGGGTGGAGA
GGCTATTCGGCTATGACTGGGCACAACAGACAATCGGCTGCTCTGATGCCGCCGTGTTCCGGCTGTCAGC
GCAGGGGCGCCCGGTTCTTTTTGTCAAGACCGACCTGTCCGGTGCCCTGAATGAACTGCAGGACGAGGCA
GCGCGGCTATCGTGGCTGGCCACGACGGGCGTTCCTTGCGCAGCTGTGCTCGACGTTGTCACTGAAGCGG
GAAGGGACTGGCTGCTATTGGGCGAAGTGCCGGGGCAGGATCTCCTGTCATCTCACCTTGCTCCTGCCGA
GAAAGTATCCATCATGGCTGATGCAATGCGGCGGCTGCATACGCTTGATCCGGCTACCTGCCCATTCGAC
CACCAAGCGAAACATCGCATCGAGCGAGCACGTACTCGGATGGAAGCCGGTCTTGTCGATCAGGATGATC
TGGACGAAGAGCATCAGGGGCTCGCGCCAGCCGAACTGTTCGCCAGGCTCAAGGCGCGCATGCCCGACGG
CGAGGATCTCGTCGTGACCCATGGCGATGCCTGCTTGCCGAATATCATGGTGGAAAATGGCCGCTTTTCT
GGATTCATCGACTGTGGCCGGCTGGGTGTGGCGGACCGCTATCAGGACATAGCGTTGGCTACCCGTGATA
TTGCTGAAGAGCTTGGCGGCGAATGGGCTGACCGCTTCCTCGTGCTTTACGGTATCGCCGCTCCCGATTC
GCAGCGCATCGCCTTCTATCGCCTTCTTGACGAGTTCTTCTGAGCGGGACTCTGGGGTTCGCGAAATGAC
CGACCAAGCGACGCCCAACCTGCCATCACGAGATTTCGATTCCACCGCCGCCTTCTATGAAAGGTTGGGC
TTCGGAATCGTTTTCCGGGACGCCGGCTGGATGATCCTCCAGCGCGGGGATCTCATGCTGGAGTTCTTCG
CCCACCCCAACTTGTTTATTGCAGCTTATAATGGTTACAAATAAAGCAATAGCATCACAAATTTCACAAA
TAAAGCATTTTTTTCACTGCATTCTAGTTGTGGTTTGTCCAAACTCATCAATGTATCTTATCATGTCTGT
ATACCGTCGACCTCTAGCTAGAGCTTGGCGTAATCATGGTCATAGCTGTTTCCTGTGTGAAATTGTTATC
CGCTCACAATTCCACACAACATACGAGCCGGAAGCATAAAGTGTAAAGCCTGGGGTGCCTAATGAGTGAG
CTAACTCACATTAATTGCGTTGCGCTCACTGCCCGCTTTCCAGTCGGGAAACCTGTCGTGCCAGCTGCAT
TAATGAATCGGCCAACGCGCGGGGAGAGGCGGTTTGCGTATTGGGCGCTCTTCCGCTTCCTCGCTCACTG
ACTCGCTGCGCTCGGTCGTTCGGCTGCGGCGAGCGGTATCAGCTCACTCAAAGGCGGTAATACGGTTATC
CACAGAATCAGGGGATAACGCAGGAAAGAACATGTGAGCAAAAGGCCAGCAAAAGGCCAGGAACCGTAAA
AAGGCCGCGTTGCTGGCGTTTTTCCATAGGCTCCGCCCCCCTGACGAGCATCACAAAAATCGACGCTCAA
GTCAGAGGTGGCGAAACCCGACAGGACTATAAAGATACCAGGCGTTTCCCCCTGGAAGCTCCCTCGTGCG
CTCTCCTGTTCCGACCCTGCCGCTTACCGGATACCTGTCCGCCTTTCTCCCTTCGGGAAGCGTGGCGCTT
TCTCATAGCTCACGCTGTAGGTATCTCAGTTCGGTGTAGGTCGTTCGCTCCAAGCTGGGCTGTGTGCACG
AACCCCCCGTTCAGCCCGACCGCTGCGCCTTATCCGGTAACTATCGTCTTGAGTCCAACCCGGTAAGACA
CGACTTATCGCCACTGGCAGCAGCCACTGGTAACAGGATTAGCAGAGCGAGGTATGTAGGCGGTGCTACA
GAGTTCTTGAAGTGGTGGCCTAACTACGGCTACACTAGAAGAACAGTATTTGGTATCTGCGCTCTGCTGA
AGCCAGTTACCTTCGGAAAAAGAGTTGGTAGCTCTTGATCCGGCAAACAAACCACCGCTGGTAGCGGTGG
TTTTTTTGTTTGCAAGCAGCAGATTACGCGCAGAAAAAAAGGATCTCAAGAAGATCCTTTGATCTTTTCT
ACGGGGTCTGACGCTCAGTGGAACGAAAACTCACGTTAAGGGATTTTGGTCATGAGATTATCAAAAAGGA
TCTTCACCTAGATCCTTTTAAATTAAAAATGAAGTTTTAAATCAATCTAAAGTATATATGAGTAAACTTG
GTCTGACAGTTACCAATGCTTAATCAGTGAGGCACCTATCTCAGCGATCTGTCTATTTCGTTCATCCATA
GTTGCCTGACTCCCCGTCGTGTAGATAACTACGATACGGGAGGGCTTACCATCTGGCCCCAGTGCTGCAA
TGATACCGCGAGACCCACGCTCACCGGCTCCAGATTTATCAGCAATAAACCAGCCAGCCGGAAGGGCCGA
GCGCAGAAGTGGTCCTGCAACTTTATCCGCCTCCATCCAGTCTATTAATTGTTGCCGGGAAGCTAGAGTA
AGTAGTTCGCCAGTTAATAGTTTGCGCAACGTTGTTGCCATTGCTACAGGCATCGTGGTGTCACGCTCGT
CGTTTGGTATGGCTTCATTCAGCTCCGGTTCCCAACGATCAAGGCGAGTTACATGATCCCCCATGTTGTG
CAAAAAAGCGGTTAGCTCCTTCGGTCCTCCGATCGTTGTCAGAAGTAAGTTGGCCGCAGTGTTATCACTC
ATGGTTATGGCAGCACTGCATAATTCTCTTACTGTCATGCCATCCGTAAGATGCTTTTCTGTGACTGGTG
AGTACTCAACCAAGTCATTCTGAGAATAGTGTATGCGGCGACCGAGTTGCTCTTGCCCGGCGTCAATACG
GGATAATACCGCGCCACATAGCAGAACTTTAAAAGTGCTCATCATTGGAAAACGTTCTTCGGGGCGAAAA
CTCTCAAGGATCTTACCGCTGTTGAGATCCAGTTCGATGTAACCCACTCGTGCACCCAACTGATCTTCAG
CATCTTTTACTTTCACCAGCGTTTCTGGGTGAGCAAAAACAGGAAGGCAAAATGCCGCAAAAAAGGGAAT
AAGGGCGACACGGAAATGTTGAATACTCATACTCTTCCTTTTTCAATATTATTGAAGCATTTATCAGGGT
TATTGTCTCATGAGCGGATACATATTTGAATGTATTTAGAAAAATAAACAAATAGGGGTTCCGCGCACAT
TTCCCCGAAAAGTGCCACCTGACGTC
Features (pLannotate 1.2.2; 24 found; start..end, strand, type, name):
     92..395     +  enhancer       CMV enhancer: human cytomegalovirus immediate early enhancer
    397..673     +  promoter       chicken β-actin promoter: No description available
    674..1690    +  intron         chimeric intron: chimera between introns from chicken β-actin and rabbit β-globin
   1751..1768    +  misc_feature   MCS (fragment): multiple cloning site
   1786..2469    +  CDS            CyOFP1: CyOFP1 is a basic (constitutively fluorescent) long stokes shift fluorescent protein published in 2016, derived from Entacmaea quadricolor. It is reported to be a very rapidly-maturing monomer with moderate acid sensitivity.
   2469..2862    +  CDS            Nluc (fragment): NanoLuc® luciferase human codon-optimized
   2866..3312    +  CDS            CALMA_HALRO: Experimental evidence at protein level: Swiss-Prot protein existence level 1. Calmodulin mediates the control of a large number of enzymes, ion channels and other proteins by Ca(2+). Among the enzymes to be stimulated by the calmodulin-Ca(2+) complex are a number of protein kinases and phosphatases. From Halocynthia roretzi (Sea squirt) (Cynthia roretzi).
   3325..3402    +  CDS            MYLK2 (fragment): MYLK2_HUMAN - Experimental evidence at protein level: Swiss-Prot protein existence level 1. Implicated in the level of global muscle contraction and cardiac function. Phosphorylates a specific serine in the N-terminus of a myosin light chain. From Homo sapiens (Human).
   3409..3522    +  CDS            Nluc (fragment): NanoLuc® luciferase human codon-optimized
   3529..4212    +  CDS            CyOFP1: CyOFP1 is a basic (constitutively fluorescent) long stokes shift fluorescent protein published in 2016, derived from Entacmaea quadricolor. It is reported to be a very rapidly-maturing monomer with moderate acid sensitivity.
   4358..4582    +  polyA_signal   bGH poly(A) signal: bovine growth hormone polyadenylation signal
   4586..4607    +  promoter       SV40 promoter (fragment): SV40 enhancer and early promoter
   4628..5056    +  rep_origin     f1 ori (sequence partly withheld): f1 bacteriophage origin of replication; arrow indicates direction of (+) strand synthesis
   5070..5399    +  promoter       SV40 promoter: SV40 enhancer and early promoter
   5466..6257    +  CDS            neo: KKA2_KLEPN - Also known as kan, nptII. Experimental evidence at protein level: Swiss-Prot protein existence level 1. Resistance to kanamycin, neomycin, paromomycin, ribostamycin, butirosin and gentamicin B. From Klebsiella pneumoniae.
   6283..6441    +  CDS            ble (fragment): BLE_KLEPN - Experimental evidence at protein level: Swiss-Prot protein existence level 1. Binding protein with a strong affinity to the bleomycin family of antibiotics. Binds to CL990; an antimitotic-antibiotic compound. From Klebsiella pneumoniae.
   6436..6557    +  polyA_signal   SV40 poly(A) signal: SV40 polyadenylation signal
   6630..6646    -  protein_bind   lac operator: The lac repressor binds to the lac operator to inhibit transcription in E. coli. This inhibition can be relieved by adding lactose or isopropyl-β-D-thiogalactopyranoside (IPTG). lac repressor encoded by lacI
   6654..6684    -  promoter       lac promoter: promoter for the E. coli lac operon
   6699..6720    -  protein_bind   CAP binding site: CAP binding activates transcription in the presence of cAMP. E. coli catabolite activator protein
   6733..6825    -  CDS            lacI (fragment): lac repressor; lacI; The lac repressor binds to the lac operator to inhibit transcription in E. coli. This inhibition can be relieved by adding lactose or isopropyl-β-D-thiogalactopyranoside (IPTG).
   7008..7596    -  rep_origin     ori: high-copy-number ColE1/pMB1/pBR322/pUC origin of replication
   7767..8627    -  CDS            AmpR: β-lactamase; bla; confers resistance to ampicillin, carbenicillin, and related antibiotics
   8628..8732    -  promoter       AmpR promoter: bla
