>Addgene plasmid #124094 | pcDNA3.1-Orange_CaMBI_110 | depositor full sequence | sequence record 242398 | pcDNA3.1-Orange_CaMBI_110 sequence 8760 bps
GACGGATCGGGAGATCAATTCTGCAGGAATCTAGTTATTAATAGTAATCAATTACGGGGTCATTAGTTCA
TAGCCCATATATGGAGTTCCGCGTTACATAACTTACGGTAAATGGCCCGCCTGGCTGACCGCCCAACGAC
CCCCGCCCATTGACGTCAATAATGACGTATGTTCCCATAGTAACGCCAATAGGGACTTTCCATTGACGTC
AATGGGTGGAGTATTTACGGTAAACTGCCCACTTGGCAGTACATCAAGTGTATCATATGCCAAGTACGCC
CCCTATTGACGTCAATGACGGTAAATGGCCCGCCTGGCATTATGCCCAGTACATGACCTTATGGGACTTT
CCTACTTGGCAGTACATCTACGTATTAGTCATCGCTATTACCATGGTCGAGGTGAGCCCCACGTTCTGCT
TCACTCTCCCCATCTCCCCCCCCTCCCCACCCCCAATTTTGTATTTATTTATTTTTTAATTATTTTGTGC
AGCGATGGGGGCGGGGGGGGGGGGCGCGCGCCAGGCGGGGCGGGGCGGGGCGAGGGGCGGGGCGGGGCGA
GGCGGAGAGGTGCGGCGGCAGCCAATCAGAGCGGCGCGCTCCGAAAGTTTCCTTTTATGGCGAGGCGGCG
GCGGCGGCGGCCCTATAAAAAGCGAAGCGCGCGGCGGGCGGGAGTCGCTGCGCGCTGCCTTCGCCCCGTG
CCCCGCTCCGCCGCCGCCTCGCGCCGCCCGCCCCGGCTCTGACTGACCGCGTTACTCCCACAGGTGAGCG
GGCGGGACGGCCCTTCTCCTCCGGGCTGTAATTAGCGCTTGGTTTAATGACGGCTTGTTTCTTTTCTGTG
GCTGCGTGAAAGCCTTGAGGGGCTCCGGGAGGGCCCTTTGTGCGGGGGGAGCGGCTCGGGGGGTGCGTGC
GTGTGTGTGTGCGTGGGGAGCGCCGCGTGCGGCTCCGCGCTGCCCGGCGGCTGTGAGCGCTGCGGGCGCG
GCGCGGGGCTTTGTGCGCTCCGCAGTGTGCGCGAGGGGAGCGCGGCCGGGGGCGGTGCCCCGCGGTGCGG
GGGGGGCTGCGAGGGGAACAAAGGCTGCGTGCGGGGTGTGTGCGTGGGGGGGTGAGCAGGGGGTGTGGGC
GCGTCGGTCGGGCTGCAACCCCCCCTGCACCCCCCTCCCCGAGTTGCTGAGCACGGCCCGGCTTCGGGTG
CGGGGCTCCGTACGGGGCGTGGCGCGGGGCTCGCCGTGCCGGGCGGGGGGTGGCGGCAGGTGGGGGTGCC
GGGCGGGGCGGGGCCGCCTCGGGCCGGGGAGGGCTCGGGGGAGGGGCGCGGCGGCCCCCGGAGCGCCGGC
GGCTGTCGAGGCGCGGCGAGCCGCAGCCATTGCCTTTTATGGTAATCGTGCGAGAGGGCGCAGGGACTTC
CTTTGTCCCAAATCTGTGCGGAGCCGAAATCTGGGAGGCGCCGCCGCACCCCCTCTAGCGGGCGCGGGGC
GAAGCGGTGCGGCGCCGGCAGGAAGGAAATGGGCGGGGAGGGCCTTCGTGCGTCGCCGCGCCGCCGTCCC
CTTCTCCCTCTCCAGCCTCGGGGCTGTCCGCGGGGGGACGGCTGCCTTCGGGGGGGACGGGGCAGGGCGG
GGTTCGGCTTCTGGCGTGTGACCGGCGGCTCTAGAGCCTCTGCTAACCATGTTCATGCCTTCTTCTTTTT
CCTACAGCTCCTGGGCAACGTGCTGGTTATTGTGCTGTCTCATCATTTTGGCAAAGAATTGATTTGATAC
CGCGGGCCCGGGATCAGCTTGGTACCGCCACCATGGTGAGCAAGGGCGAGGAGCTGATCAAGGAGAACAT
GAGAAGCAAGCTGTACCTGGAAGGCAGCGTGAACGGCCACCAGTTCAAGTGCACCCACGAAGGGGAGGGC
AAGCCCTACGAGGGCAAGCAGACCAACAGGATCAAGGTGGTGGAGGGAGGCCCCCTGCCGTTCGCATTCG
ACATCCTGGCCACCCACTTTATGTACGGGAGCAAGGTGTTCATCAAGTACCCCGCCGACCTCCCCGATTA
TTTTAAGCAGTCCTTCCCTGAGGGCTTCACATGGGAGAGAGTCATGGTGTTCGAAGACGGGGGCGTGCTG
ACCGCCACCCAGGACACCAGCCTCCAGGACGGCGAGCTCATCTACAACGTCAAGGTCAGAGGGGTGAACT
TCCCAGCCAACGGCCCCGTGATGCAGAAGAAAACACTGGGCTGGGAGCCCAGCACCGAGACCATGTACCC
CGCTGACGGCGGCCTGGAAGGCAGATGCGACAAGGCCCTGAAGCTCGTGGGCGGGGGCCACCTGCACGTC
AACTTCAAGACCACATACAAGTCCAAGAAACCCGTGAAGATGCCCGGCGTCCACTACGTGGACCGCAGAC
TGGAAAGAATCAAGGAGGCCGACAACGAGACCTACGTCGAGCAGTACGAGCACGCTGTGGCCAGATACTC
CAACCTGGGCGGAGGCTTCACACTCGAAGATTTCGTTGGGGACTGGCGACAGACAGCCGGCTACAACCTG
GACCAAGTCCTTGAACAGGGAGGTGTGTCCAGTTTGTTTCAGAATCTCGGGGTGTCCGTAACTCCGATCC
AAAGGATTGTCCTGAGCGGTGAAAATGGGCTGAAGATCGACATCCATGTCATCATCCCGTATGAAGGTCT
GAGCGGCGACCAAATGGGCCAGATCGAAAAAATTTTTAAGGTGGTGTACCCTGTGGATGATCATCACTTT
AAGGTGATCCTGCACTATGGCACACTGGTAATCGACGGGGTTACGCCGAACATGATCGACTATTTCGGAC
GGCCGTATGAAGGCATCGCCGTGTTCGACGGCAAAAAGATCACTGTAACAGGGACCCTGATTATGCATGA
CCAACTGACAGAAGAGCAGATTGCAGAGTTCAAAGAAGCCTTCTCATTATTCGACAAGGATGGGGACGGC
ACCATCACCACAAAGGAACTTGGCACCGTTATGAGGTCGCTTGGACAAAACCCAACGGAAGCAGAATTGC
AGGATATGATCAATGAAGTCGATGCTGATGGCAATGGAACGATTTACTTTCCTGAATTTCTTACTATGAT
GGCTAGAAAAATGAAGGACACAGACAGCGAAGAGGAAATCCGAGAAGCATTCCGTGTTTTTGACAAGGAT
GGGAACGGCTACATCAGCGCTGCTCAGTTACGTCACGTCATGACAAACCTCGGGGAGAAGTTAACAGATG
AAGAAGTTGATGAAATGATAAGGGAAGCAGATATCGATGGTGATGGCCAAGTAAACTATGAAGAGTTTGT
ACAAATGATGACAGCAAAGGGTGGCGGGTCAAAGAGGCGCTGGAAGAAAAACTTCATTGCCGTCAGCGCT
GCCAACCGGTTCAAGAAGATCTCCAGCTCCGGGGCACTGGAGCTCTGGAACGGCAACAAAATTATCGACG
AGCGCCTGATCAACCCCGACGGCTCCCTGCTGTTCCGAGTAACCATCAACGGAGTGACCGGCTGGCGGCT
GTGCGAACGCATTCTGGCGAGGCACGAACTCATTAAAGAAAATATGCGGTCCAAGCTCTATCTCGAGGGA
AGTGTGAATGGTCATCAATTTAAGTGTACTCATGAGGGCGAAGGTAAACCTTACGAAGGAAAGCAAACGA
ATCGAATAAAGGTCGTGGAAGGCGGACCGCTCCCTTTTGCCTTCGATATTCTGGCTACACATTTCATGTA
TGGATCTAAAGTCTTTATTAAGTATCCTGCGGATCTGCCAGACTACTTTAAGCAGAGCTTTCCAGAAGGA
TTTACTTGGGAACGAGTGATGGTCTTTGAGGATGGAGGTGTCCTCACAGCTACGCAAGATACTTCCCTTC
AAGATGGAGAACTGATTTACAACGTGAAAGTGCGCGGTGTCAATTTTCCTGCAAATGGTCCAGTCATGCA
AAAGAAGACCCTCGGATGGGAACCTTCTACAGAAACAATGTATCCTGCAGATGGAGGTCTCGAGGGTCGG
TGTGATAAGGCTCTTAAACTGGTCGGAGGAGGTCATCTCCATGTGAATTTCAAAACTACCTATAAAAGCA
AAAAGCCTGTCAAAATGCCAGGTGTACATTATGTCGATCGACGGCTCGAGCGGATAAAGGAAGCTGATAA
TGAAACGTATGTGGAACAGTATGAACATGCCGTCGCACGGTATAGTAATCTCGGTGGCGGAATGGATGAA
CTCTATAAGTAATGAATTCTGCAGATATCCAGCACAGTGGCGGCCGCTCGAGGTCACCCATTCGAACAAA
AACTCATCTCAGAAGAGGATCTGAATATGCATACCGGTCATCATCACCATCACCATTGAGTTTAAACCCG
CTGATCAGCCTCGACTGTGCCTTCTAGTTGCCAGCCATCTGTTGTTTGCCCCTCCCCCGTGCCTTCCTTG
ACCCTGGAAGGTGCCACTCCCACTGTCCTTTCCTAATAAAATGAGGAAATTGCATCGCATTGTCTGAGTA
GGTGTCATTCTATTCTGGGGGGTGGGGTGGGGCAGGACAGCAAGGGGGAGGATTGGGAAGACAATAGCAG
GCATGCTGGGGATGCGGTGGGCTCTATGGCTTCTGAGGCGGAAAGAACCAGCTGGGGCTCTAGGGGGTAT
CCCC
[124 nt withheld, positions 4625-4748]
C
[91 nt withheld, positions 4750-4840]
A
[49 nt withheld, positions 4842-4890]
CCTTTGACGTTGGAGTCCACGTTCTTT
[37 nt withheld, positions 4918-4954]
ACCCTATCTCGGTCTATTCTTTTGATTTATAAGGGATTTTGCCGATTTCGGCCTATTGGTTAAAAAATGA
GCTGATTTAACAAAAATTTAACGCGAATTAATTCTGTGGAATGTGTGTCAGTTAGGGTGTGGAAAGTCCC
CAGGCTCCCCAGCAGGCAGAAGTATGCAAAGCATGCATCTCAATTAGTCAGCAACCAGGTGTGGAAAGTC
CCCAGGCTCCCCAGCAGGCAGAAGTATGCAAAGCATGCATCTCAATTAGTCAGCAACCATAGTCCCGCCC
CTAACTCCGCCCATCCCGCCCCTAACTCCGCCCAGTTCCGCCCATTCTCCGCCCCATGGCTGACTAATTT
TTTTTATTTATGCAGAGGCCGAGGCCGCCTCTGCCTCTGAGCTATTCCAGAAGTAGTGAGGAGGCTTTTT
TGGAGGCCTAGGCTTTTGCAAAAAGCTCCCGGGAGCTTGTATATCCATTTTCGGATCTGATCAAGAGACA
GGATGAGGATCGTTTCGCATGATTGAACAAGATGGATTGCACGCAGGTTCTCCGGCCGCTTGGGTGGAGA
GGCTATTCGGCTATGACTGGGCACAACAGACAATCGGCTGCTCTGATGCCGCCGTGTTCCGGCTGTCAGC
GCAGGGGCGCCCGGTTCTTTTTGTCAAGACCGACCTGTCCGGTGCCCTGAATGAACTGCAGGACGAGGCA
GCGCGGCTATCGTGGCTGGCCACGACGGGCGTTCCTTGCGCAGCTGTGCTCGACGTTGTCACTGAAGCGG
GAAGGGACTGGCTGCTATTGGGCGAAGTGCCGGGGCAGGATCTCCTGTCATCTCACCTTGCTCCTGCCGA
GAAAGTATCCATCATGGCTGATGCAATGCGGCGGCTGCATACGCTTGATCCGGCTACCTGCCCATTCGAC
CACCAAGCGAAACATCGCATCGAGCGAGCACGTACTCGGATGGAAGCCGGTCTTGTCGATCAGGATGATC
TGGACGAAGAGCATCAGGGGCTCGCGCCAGCCGAACTGTTCGCCAGGCTCAAGGCGCGCATGCCCGACGG
CGAGGATCTCGTCGTGACCCATGGCGATGCCTGCTTGCCGAATATCATGGTGGAAAATGGCCGCTTTTCT
GGATTCATCGACTGTGGCCGGCTGGGTGTGGCGGACCGCTATCAGGACATAGCGTTGGCTACCCGTGATA
TTGCTGAAGAGCTTGGCGGCGAATGGGCTGACCGCTTCCTCGTGCTTTACGGTATCGCCGCTCCCGATTC
GCAGCGCATCGCCTTCTATCGCCTTCTTGACGAGTTCTTCTGAGCGGGACTCTGGGGTTCGCGAAATGAC
CGACCAAGCGACGCCCAACCTGCCATCACGAGATTTCGATTCCACCGCCGCCTTCTATGAAAGGTTGGGC
TTCGGAATCGTTTTCCGGGACGCCGGCTGGATGATCCTCCAGCGCGGGGATCTCATGCTGGAGTTCTTCG
CCCACCCCAACTTGTTTATTGCAGCTTATAATGGTTACAAATAAAGCAATAGCATCACAAATTTCACAAA
TAAAGCATTTTTTTCACTGCATTCTAGTTGTGGTTTGTCCAAACTCATCAATGTATCTTATCATGTCTGT
ATACCGTCGACCTCTAGCTAGAGCTTGGCGTAATCATGGTCATAGCTGTTTCCTGTGTGAAATTGTTATC
CGCTCACAATTCCACACAACATACGAGCCGGAAGCATAAAGTGTAAAGCCTGGGGTGCCTAATGAGTGAG
CTAACTCACATTAATTGCGTTGCGCTCACTGCCCGCTTTCCAGTCGGGAAACCTGTCGTGCCAGCTGCAT
TAATGAATCGGCCAACGCGCGGGGAGAGGCGGTTTGCGTATTGGGCGCTCTTCCGCTTCCTCGCTCACTG
ACTCGCTGCGCTCGGTCGTTCGGCTGCGGCGAGCGGTATCAGCTCACTCAAAGGCGGTAATACGGTTATC
CACAGAATCAGGGGATAACGCAGGAAAGAACATGTGAGCAAAAGGCCAGCAAAAGGCCAGGAACCGTAAA
AAGGCCGCGTTGCTGGCGTTTTTCCATAGGCTCCGCCCCCCTGACGAGCATCACAAAAATCGACGCTCAA
GTCAGAGGTGGCGAAACCCGACAGGACTATAAAGATACCAGGCGTTTCCCCCTGGAAGCTCCCTCGTGCG
CTCTCCTGTTCCGACCCTGCCGCTTACCGGATACCTGTCCGCCTTTCTCCCTTCGGGAAGCGTGGCGCTT
TCTCATAGCTCACGCTGTAGGTATCTCAGTTCGGTGTAGGTCGTTCGCTCCAAGCTGGGCTGTGTGCACG
AACCCCCCGTTCAGCCCGACCGCTGCGCCTTATCCGGTAACTATCGTCTTGAGTCCAACCCGGTAAGACA
CGACTTATCGCCACTGGCAGCAGCCACTGGTAACAGGATTAGCAGAGCGAGGTATGTAGGCGGTGCTACA
GAGTTCTTGAAGTGGTGGCCTAACTACGGCTACACTAGAAGAACAGTATTTGGTATCTGCGCTCTGCTGA
AGCCAGTTACCTTCGGAAAAAGAGTTGGTAGCTCTTGATCCGGCAAACAAACCACCGCTGGTAGCGGTGG
TTTTTTTGTTTGCAAGCAGCAGATTACGCGCAGAAAAAAAGGATCTCAAGAAGATCCTTTGATCTTTTCT
ACGGGGTCTGACGCTCAGTGGAACGAAAACTCACGTTAAGGGATTTTGGTCATGAGATTATCAAAAAGGA
TCTTCACCTAGATCCTTTTAAATTAAAAATGAAGTTTTAAATCAATCTAAAGTATATATGAGTAAACTTG
GTCTGACAGTTACCAATGCTTAATCAGTGAGGCACCTATCTCAGCGATCTGTCTATTTCGTTCATCCATA
GTTGCCTGACTCCCCGTCGTGTAGATAACTACGATACGGGAGGGCTTACCATCTGGCCCCAGTGCTGCAA
TGATACCGCGAGACCCACGCTCACCGGCTCCAGATTTATCAGCAATAAACCAGCCAGCCGGAAGGGCCGA
GCGCAGAAGTGGTCCTGCAACTTTATCCGCCTCCATCCAGTCTATTAATTGTTGCCGGGAAGCTAGAGTA
AGTAGTTCGCCAGTTAATAGTTTGCGCAACGTTGTTGCCATTGCTACAGGCATCGTGGTGTCACGCTCGT
CGTTTGGTATGGCTTCATTCAGCTCCGGTTCCCAACGATCAAGGCGAGTTACATGATCCCCCATGTTGTG
CAAAAAAGCGGTTAGCTCCTTCGGTCCTCCGATCGTTGTCAGAAGTAAGTTGGCCGCAGTGTTATCACTC
ATGGTTATGGCAGCACTGCATAATTCTCTTACTGTCATGCCATCCGTAAGATGCTTTTCTGTGACTGGTG
AGTACTCAACCAAGTCATTCTGAGAATAGTGTATGCGGCGACCGAGTTGCTCTTGCCCGGCGTCAATACG
GGATAATACCGCGCCACATAGCAGAACTTTAAAAGTGCTCATCATTGGAAAACGTTCTTCGGGGCGAAAA
CTCTCAAGGATCTTACCGCTGTTGAGATCCAGTTCGATGTAACCCACTCGTGCACCCAACTGATCTTCAG
CATCTTTTACTTTCACCAGCGTTTCTGGGTGAGCAAAAACAGGAAGGCAAAATGCCGCAAAAAAGGGAAT
AAGGGCGACACGGAAATGTTGAATACTCATACTCTTCCTTTTTCAATATTATTGAAGCATTTATCAGGGT
TATTGTCTCATGAGCGGATACATATTTGAATGTATTTAGAAAAATAAACAAATAGGGGTTCCGCGCACAT
TTCCCCGAAAAGTGCCACCTGACGTC
Features (pLannotate 1.2.2; 24 found; start..end, strand, type, name):
     92..395     +  enhancer       CMV enhancer: human cytomegalovirus immediate early enhancer
    397..670     +  promoter       chicken β-actin promoter: No description available
    671..1687    +  intron         chimeric intron: chimera between introns from chicken β-actin and rabbit β-globin
   1748..1765    +  misc_feature   MCS (fragment): multiple cloning site
   1783..2466    +  CDS            CyOFP1: CyOFP1 is a basic (constitutively fluorescent) long stokes shift fluorescent protein published in 2016, derived from Entacmaea quadricolor. It is reported to be a very rapidly-maturing monomer with moderate acid sensitivity.
   2466..2859    +  CDS            Nluc (fragment): NanoLuc® luciferase human codon-optimized
   2863..3309    +  CDS            CALMA_HALRO: Experimental evidence at protein level: Swiss-Prot protein existence level 1. Calmodulin mediates the control of a large number of enzymes, ion channels and other proteins by Ca(2+). Among the enzymes to be stimulated by the calmodulin-Ca(2+) complex are a number of protein kinases and phosphatases. From Halocynthia roretzi (Sea squirt) (Cynthia roretzi).
   3322..3399    +  CDS            MYLK2 (fragment): MYLK2_HUMAN - Experimental evidence at protein level: Swiss-Prot protein existence level 1. Implicated in the level of global muscle contraction and cardiac function. Phosphorylates a specific serine in the N-terminus of a myosin light chain. From Homo sapiens (Human).
   3406..3519    +  CDS            Nluc (fragment): NanoLuc® luciferase human codon-optimized
   3526..4209    +  CDS            CyOFP1: CyOFP1 is a basic (constitutively fluorescent) long stokes shift fluorescent protein published in 2016, derived from Entacmaea quadricolor. It is reported to be a very rapidly-maturing monomer with moderate acid sensitivity.
   4355..4579    +  polyA_signal   bGH poly(A) signal: bovine growth hormone polyadenylation signal
   4583..4604    +  promoter       SV40 promoter (fragment): SV40 enhancer and early promoter
   4625..5053    +  rep_origin     f1 ori (sequence partly withheld): f1 bacteriophage origin of replication; arrow indicates direction of (+) strand synthesis
   5067..5396    +  promoter       SV40 promoter: SV40 enhancer and early promoter
   5463..6254    +  CDS            neo: KKA2_KLEPN - Also known as kan, nptII. Experimental evidence at protein level: Swiss-Prot protein existence level 1. Resistance to kanamycin, neomycin, paromomycin, ribostamycin, butirosin and gentamicin B. From Klebsiella pneumoniae.
   6280..6438    +  CDS            ble (fragment): BLE_KLEPN - Experimental evidence at protein level: Swiss-Prot protein existence level 1. Binding protein with a strong affinity to the bleomycin family of antibiotics. Binds to CL990; an antimitotic-antibiotic compound. From Klebsiella pneumoniae.
   6433..6554    +  polyA_signal   SV40 poly(A) signal: SV40 polyadenylation signal
   6627..6643    -  protein_bind   lac operator: The lac repressor binds to the lac operator to inhibit transcription in E. coli. This inhibition can be relieved by adding lactose or isopropyl-β-D-thiogalactopyranoside (IPTG). lac repressor encoded by lacI
   6651..6681    -  promoter       lac promoter: promoter for the E. coli lac operon
   6696..6717    -  protein_bind   CAP binding site: CAP binding activates transcription in the presence of cAMP. E. coli catabolite activator protein
   6730..6822    -  CDS            lacI (fragment): lac repressor; lacI; The lac repressor binds to the lac operator to inhibit transcription in E. coli. This inhibition can be relieved by adding lactose or isopropyl-β-D-thiogalactopyranoside (IPTG).
   7005..7593    -  rep_origin     ori: high-copy-number ColE1/pMB1/pBR322/pUC origin of replication
   7764..8624    -  CDS            AmpR: β-lactamase; bla; confers resistance to ampicillin, carbenicillin, and related antibiotics
   8625..8729    -  promoter       AmpR promoter: bla
