[The description below was written by a language model from this plasmid's Addgene catalogue record and pLannotate feature annotations shown in this document.]
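Description:
pcDNA3.1-Orange_CaMBI_110 is a mammalian expression plasmid of about 8.8 kb built on a modified pcDNA3.1 backbone. It encodes Orange CaMBI 110, a synthetic orange calcium-modulated bioluminescent indicator; the "110" refers to the 110 nM value given in the stated purpose, presumably its calcium affinity. The plasmid is propagated in E. coli at high copy through a ColE1/pUC-type origin with ampicillin selection (AmpR under its own bla promoter), and it also carries an f1 origin. An SV40 promoter-driven neomycin resistance gene with an SV40 poly(A) signal allows selection of stably transfected mammalian cells. The short ble, lacI and lac promoter/operator annotations appear to be backbone remnants.

In place of the standard CMV promoter, the backbone has a CAG-type arrangement: the CMV enhancer, then the chicken β-actin promoter and a chimeric chicken β-actin/rabbit β-globin intron, which gives strong, broad expression. Transcripts end at the bGH poly(A) signal. The roughly 2.4 kb insert is a single fusion protein in the order CyOFP1, a large NanoLuc fragment, calmodulin, a short myosin light chain kinase-derived peptide of the kind that binds calmodulin, the remaining small NanoLuc fragment, and a second CyOFP1. With the calcium-sensing module inserted inside the luciferase, calcium binding can modulate light output. The flanking CyOFP1 copies are positioned to accept resonance energy transfer from NanoLuc, which would shift emission to orange. The depositor notes that the C-terminal CyOFP1 copy is codon-diversified to ease cloning and reduce recombination between the two repeats.

The associated publication uses the indicator for non-invasive bioluminescence imaging of calcium activity. The depositor sequence and the repository's sequencing result carry identical annotations and differ by only three nucleotides, within the β-actin promoter region.
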