Addgene plasmid #124094: pcDNA3.1-Orange_CaMBI_110
Purpose: orange calcium-modulated bioluminescent indicator, 110nM
Depositing lab: Michael Lin. Publication: An orange calcium-modulated bioluminescent indicator for non-invasive activity imaging. Oh Y, Park Y, Cho JH, Wu H, Paulk NK, Liu LX, Kim N, Kay MA, Wu JC, Lin MZ. Nat Chem Biol. 2019 Apr 1. pii: 10.1038/s41589-019-0256-z. doi: 10.1038/s41589-019-0256-z. PubMed 30936501.
Backbone
  Vector backbone: pcDNA3.1
  Backbone size w/o insert (bp): 6330
  Total vector size (bp): 8760
  Modifications to backbone: Chicken beta-actin promoter + Chicken beta-actin intron+ rabbit beta-globin intron inserted between CMV enhancer and inserted gene
  Vector type: Mammalian Expression
Growth in bacteria
  Bacterial resistance: Ampicillin, 100 μg/mL
  Growth temperature: 37°C
  Growth strain: DH5alpha
  Copy number: High Copy
Gene/Insert
  Gene/Insert name: Orange CaMBI 110
  Species: Synthetic
  Insert size (bp): 2430
Terms and licenses: Academic/Nonprofit Terms; Industry Terms: Not Available to Industry
Depositor comments: The C-terminal copy of the CyOFP coding sequence is codon diversified to facilitate molecular biology procedures on Orange CaMBI and reduce the possibility of recombination between the two copies of the CyOFP coding sequence.
How to cite: pcDNA3.1-Orange_CaMBI_110 was a gift from Michael Lin (Addgene plasmid # 124094 ; http://n2t.net/addgene:124094 ; RRID:Addgene_124094)
