>Addgene plasmid #124094 | pcDNA3.1-Orange_CaMBI_110 | addgene partial sequence | sequence record 242386 | BGH-rev 5'-TAGAAGGCACAGTCGAGG-3'
TTTAAGTGTACTCATGAGGGCGAAGGTAAACCTTACGAAGGAAAGCAAACGAATCGAATAAAGGTCGTGG
AAGGCGGACCGCTCCCTTTTGCCTTCGATATTCTGGCTACACATTTCATGTATGGATCTAAAGTCTTTAT
TAAGTATCCTGCGGATCTGCCAGACTACTTTAAGCAGAGCTTTCCAGAAGGATTTACTTGGGAACGAGTG
ATGGTCTTTGAGGATGGAGGTGTCCTCACAGCTACGCAAGATACTTCCCTTCAAGATGGAGAACTGATTT
ACAACGTGAAAGTGCGCGGTGTCAATTTTCCTGCAAATGGTCCAGTCATGCAAAAGAAGACCCTCGGATG
GGAACCTTCTACAGAAACAATGTATCCTGCAGATGGAGGTCTCGAGGGTCGGTGTGATAAGGCTCTTAAA
CTGGTCGGAGGAGGTCATCTCCATGTGAATTTCAAAACTACCTATAAAAGCAAAAAGCCTGTCAAAATGC
CAGGTGTACATTATGTCGATCGACGGCTCGAGCGGATAAAGGAAGCTGATAATGAAACGTATGTGGAACA
GTATGAACATGCCGTCGCACGGTATAGTAATCTCGGTGGCGGAATGGATGAACTCTATAAGTAATGAATT
CTGCAGATATCCAGCACAGTGGCGGC
